>Addgene plasmid #234738 | CMV-LgBit | addgene full sequence | sequence record 466031 | Addgene NGS Result
TTGAGATCCTTTTTTTCTGCGCGTAATCTGCTGCTTGCAAACAAAAAAACCACCGCTACCAGCGGTGGTT
TGTTTGCCGGATCAAGAGCTACCAACTCTTTTTCCGAAGGTAACTGGCTTCAGCAGAGCGCAGATACCAA
ATACTGTTCTTCTAGTGTAGCCGTAGTTAGGCCACCACTTCAAGAACTCTGTAGCACCGCCTACATACCT
CGCTCTGCTAATCCTGTTACCAGTGGCTGCTGCCAGTGGCGATAAGTCGTGTCTTACCGGGTTGGACTCA
AGACGATAGTTACCGGATAAGGCGCAGCGGTCGGGCTGAACGGGGGGTTCGTGCACACAGCCCAGCTTGG
AGCGAACGACCTACACCGAACTGAGATACCTACAGCGTGAGCTATGAGAAAGCGCCACGCTTCCCGAAGG
GAGAAAGGCGGACAGGTATCCGGTAAGCGGCAGGGTCGGAACAGGAGAGCGCACGAGGGAGCTTCCAGGG
GGAAACGCCTGGTATCTTTATAGTCCTGTCGGGTTTCGCCACCTCTGACTTGAGCGTCGATTTTTGTGAT
GCTCGTCAGGGGGGCGGAGCCTATGGAAAAACGCCAGCAACGCGGCCTTTTTACGGTTCCTGGCCTTTTG
CTGGCCTTTTGCTCACATGTTCTTTCCTGCGTTATCCCCTGATTCTGTGGATAACCGTATTACCGCCTTT
GAGTGAGCTGATACCGCTCGCCGCAGCCGAACGACCGAGCGCAGCGAGTCAGTGAGCGAGGAAGCGGAAG
AGCGCCCAATACGCAAACCGCCTCTCCCCGCGCGTTGGCCGATTCATTAATGCAGCTGGCACGACAGGTT
TCCCGACTGGAAAGCGGGCAGTGAGCGCAACGCAATTAATGTGAGTTAGCTCACTCATTAGGCACCCCAG
GCTTTACACTTTATGCTTCCGGCTCGTATGTTGTGTGGAATTGTGAGCGGATAACAATTTCACACAGGAA
ACAGCTATGACCATGATTACGCCAAGCTCTAGCTAGAGGTCGACGGTATACAGACATGATAAGATACATT
GATGAGTTTGGACAAACCACAACTAGAATGCAGTGAAAAAAATGCTTTATTTGTGAAATTTGTGATGCTA
TTGCTTTATTTGTAACCATTATAAGCTGCAATAAACAAGTTGGGGTGGGCGAAGAACTCCAGCATGAGAT
CCCCGCGCTGGAGGATCATCCAGCCGGCGTCCCGGAAAACGATTCCGAAGCCCAACCTTTCATAGAAGGC
GGCGGTGGAATCGAAATCTCGTGATGGCAGGTTGGGCGTCGCTTGGTCGGTCATTTCGAACCCCAGAGTC
CCGCTCAGAAGAACTCGTCAAGAAGGCGATAGAAGGCGATGCGCTGCGAATCGGGAGCGGCGATACCGTA
AAGCACGAGGAAGCGGTCAGCCCATTCGCCGCCAAGCTCTTCAGCAATATCACGGGTAGCCAACGCTATG
TCCTGATAGCGGTCCGCCACACCCAGCCGGCCACAGTCGATGAATCCAGAAAAGCGGCCATTTTCCACCA
TGATATTCGGCAAGCAGGCATCGCCATGGGTCACGACGAGATCCTCGCCGTCGGGCATGCGCGCCTTGAG
CCTGGCGAACAGTTCGGCTGGCGCGAGCCCCTGATGCTCTTCGTCCAGATCATCCTGATCGACAAGACCG
GCTTCCATCCGAGTACGTGCTCGCTCGATGCGATGTTTCGCTTGGTGGTCGAATGGGCAGGTAGCCGGAT
CAAGCGTATGCAGCCGCCGCATTGCATCAGCCATGATGGATACTTTCTCGGCAGGAGCAAGGTGAGATGA
CAGGAGATCCTGCCCCGGCACTTCGCCCAATAGCAGCCAGTCCCTTCCCGCTTCAGTGACAACGTCGAGC
ACAGCTGCGCAAGGAACGCCCGTCGTGGCCAGCCACGATAGCCGCGCTGCCTCGTCCTGCAGTTCATTCA
GGGCACCGGACAGGTCGGTCTTGACAAAAAGAACCGGGCGCCCCTGCGCTGACAGCCGGAACACGGCGGC
ATCAGAGCAGCCGATTGTCTGTTGTGCCCAGTCATAGCCGAATAGCCTCTCCACCCAAGCGGCCGGAGAA
CCTGCGTGCAATCCATCTTGTTCAATCATGCGAAACGATCCTCATCCTGTCTCTTGATCAGATCCGAAAA
TGGATATACAAGCTCCCGGGAGCTTTTTGCAAAAGCCTAGGCCTCCAAAAAAGCCTCCTCACTACTTCTG
GAATAGCTCAGAGGCAGAGGCGGCCTCGGCCTCTGCATAAATAAAAAAAATTAGTCAGCCATGGGGCGGA
GAATGGGCGGAACTGGGCGGAGTTAGGGGCGGGATGGGCGGAGTTAGGGGCGGGACTATGGTTGCTGACT
AATTGAGATGCATGCTTTGCATACTTCTGCCTGCTGGGGAGCCTGGGGACTTTCCACACCTGGTTGCTGA
CTAATTGAGATGCATGCTTTGCATACTTCTGCCTGCTGGGGAGCCTGGGGACTTTCCACACCCTAACTGA
CACACATTCCACAGAATTAATTCGCGTTAAATTTTTGTTAAATCAGCTCATTTTTTAACCAATAGGCCGA
AATCGGCAAAATCCCTTATAAATCAAAAGAATAGACCGAGATAGGGT
[37 nt withheld, positions 2638-2674]
AAAGAACGTGGACTCCAACGTCAAAGG
[49 nt withheld, positions 2702-2750]
T
[91 nt withheld, positions 2752-2842]
G
[124 nt withheld, positions 2844-2967]
GGGGATACCCCCTAGAGCCCCAGCTGGTTCTTTCCGCCTCAGAAGCCATAGAGCCCACCGCATCCCCAGC
ATGCCTGCTATTGTCTTCCCAATCCTCCCCCTTGCTGTCCTGCCCCACCCCACCCCCCAGAATAGAATGA
CACCTACTCAGACAATGCGATGCAATTTCCTCATTTTATTAGGAAAGGACAGTGGGAGTGGCACCTTCCA
GGGTCAAGGAAGGCACGGGGGAGGGGCAAACAACAGATGGCTGGCAACTAGAAGGCACAGTCGAGGCTGA
TCAGCGGGTTTAAACGGGCCCTCTAGACTCGAGTTAGTTGATGGTTACTCGGAACAGCATGGAGCCGTCG
GGGGTGATCAGGCGCTCGTCGATAATTTTGTTGCCGTTCCACAGGGTCCCTGTTACAGTGATCTTTTTGC
CGTCGAACACGGCGATGCCTTCATACGGCCGTCCGAAATAGTTCAGCATGTTCGGCGTAACCCCGTCGAT
TACCAGTGTGCCATAGGGCAGGATCACCTTAAAGTGATGATCATCCACAGGGTACACCACCTTAAACACC
TCTTCGATCTGGGCCATTTGGTCGGCGCTCAGACCTTCATACGGGATGATGACATGGATGTCGATCTTCA
GGGCATTTTCACCGCTCCGGACAATCCTTTGGATCGGAGTTACGGACACGGCGAGATTCTGCAGCAAACT
GGACACACCTCCCTGTTCAAGGACTTGGTCCAGGTTGTAGGCGGCTGTCTGTTCCCAGTCCCCAACGAAA
TCTTCGAGTGTGAAGACCATGGTGGCTCTAGATTGCCAAGCTTAAGTTTAAACGCTAGCCAGCTTGGGTC
TCCCTATAGTGAGTCGTATTAATTTCGATAAGCCAGTAAGCAGTGGGTTCTCTAGTTAGCCAGAGAGCTC
TGCTTATATAGACCTCCCACCGTACACGCCTACCGCCCATTTGCGTCAATGGGGCGGAGTTGTTACGACA
TTTTGGAAAGTCCCGTTGATTTTGGTGCCAAAACAAACTCCCATTGACGTCAATGGGGTGGAGACTTGGA
AATCCCCGTGAGTCAAACCGCTATCCACGCCCATTGATGTACTGCCAAAACCGCATCACCATGGTAATAG
CGATGACTAATACGTAGATGTACTGCCAAGTAGGAAAGTCCCATAAGGTCATGTACTGGGCATAATGCCA
GGCGGGCCATTTACCGTCATTGACGTCAATAGGGGGCGTACTTGGCATATGATACACTTGATGTACTGCC
AAGTGGGCAGTTTACCGTAAATACTCCACCCATTGACGTCAATGGAAAGTCCCTATTGGCGTTACTATGG
GAACATACGTCATTATTGACGTCAATGGGCGGGGGTCGTTGGGCGGTCAGCCAGGCGGGCCATTTACCGT
AAGTTATGTAACGCGGAACTCCATATATGGGCTATGAACTAATGACCCCGTAATTGATTACTATTAATAA
CTAGTCAATAATCAATGTCAACGCGTATATCTGGCCCGTACATCGCGAAGCAGCGCAAAACGCCTAACCC
TAAGCAGATTCTTCATGCAATTGTCGGTCAAGCCTTGCCTTGTTGTAGCTTAAATTTTGCTCGCGCACTA
CTCAGCGACCTCCAACACACAAGCAGGGAGCAGATACTGGCTTAACTATGCGGCATCAGAGCAGATTGTA
CTGAGAGTGCACCATAGGGGATCGGGAGATCTCCCGATCCGTCGACGTCAGGTGGCACTTTTCGGGGAAA
TGTGCGCGGAACCCCTATTTGTTTATTTTTCTAAATACATTCAAATATGTATCCGCTCATGAGACAATAA
CCCTGATAAATGCTTCAATAATATTGAAAAAGGAAGAGTATGAGTATTCAACATTTCCGTGTCGCCCTTA
TTCCCTTTTTTGCGGCATTTTGCCTTCCTGTTTTTGCTCACCCAGAAACGCTGGTGAAAGTAAAAGATGC
TGAAGATCAGTTGGGTGCACGAGTGGGTTACATCGAACTGGATCTCAACAGCGGTAAGATCCTTGAGAGT
TTTCGCCCCGAAGAACGTTTTCCAATGATGAGCACTTTTAAAGTTCTGCTATGTGGCGCGGTATTATCCC
GTATTGACGCCGGGCAAGAGCAACTCGGTCGCCGCATACACTATTCTCAGAATGACTTGGTTGAGTACTC
ACCAGTCACAGAAAAGCATCTTACGGATGGCATGACAGTAAGAGAATTATGCAGTGCTGCCATAACCATG
AGTGATAACACTGCGGCCAACTTACTTCTGACAACGATCGGAGGACCGAAGGAGCTAACCGCTTTTTTGC
ACAACATGGGGGATCATGTAACTCGCCTTGATCGTTGGGAACCGGAGCTGAATGAAGCCATACCAAACGA
CGAGCGTGACACCACGATGCCTGTAGCAATGGCAACAACGTTGCGCAAACTATTAACTGGCGAACTACTT
ACTCTAGCTTCCCGGCAACAATTAATAGACTGGATGGAGGCGGATAAAGTTGCAGGACCACTTCTGCGCT
CGGCCCTTCCGGCTGGCTGGTTTATTGCTGATAAATCTGGAGCCGGTGAGCGTGGGTCTCGCGGTATCAT
TGCAGCACTGGGGCCAGATGGTAAGCCCTCCCGTATCGTAGTTATCTACACGACGGGGAGTCAGGCAACT
ATGGATGAACGAAATAGACAGATCGCTGAGATAGGTGCCTCACTGATTAAGCATTGGTAACTGTCAGACC
AAGTTTACTCATATATACTTTAGATTGATTTAAAACTTCATTTTTAATTTAAAAGGATCTAGGTGAAGAT
CCTTTTTGATAATCTCATGACCAAAATCCCTTAACGTGAGTTTTCGTTCCACTGAGCGTCAGACCCCGTA
GAAAAGATCAAAGGATCTTC
Features (pLannotate 1.2.2; 20 found; start..end, strand, type, name):
      1..589     +  rep_origin     ori: high-copy-number ColE1/pMB1/pBR322/pUC origin of replication
    772..864     +  CDS            lacI (fragment): lac repressor; lacI; The lac repressor binds to the lac operator to inhibit transcription in E. coli. This inhibition can be relieved by adding lactose or isopropyl-β-D-thiogalactopyranoside (IPTG).
    877..898     +  protein_bind   CAP binding site: CAP binding activates transcription in the presence of cAMP. E. coli catabolite activator protein
    913..943     +  promoter       lac promoter: promoter for the E. coli lac operon
    951..967     +  protein_bind   lac operator: The lac repressor binds to the lac operator to inhibit transcription in E. coli. This inhibition can be relieved by adding lactose or isopropyl-β-D-thiogalactopyranoside (IPTG). lac repressor encoded by lacI
   1040..1161    -  polyA_signal   SV40 poly(A) signal: SV40 polyadenylation signal
   1156..1314    -  CDS            ble (fragment): BLE_KLEPN - Experimental evidence at protein level: Swiss-Prot protein existence level 1. Binding protein with a strong affinity to the bleomycin family of antibiotics. Binds to CL990; an antimitotic-antibiotic compound. From Klebsiella pneumoniae.
   1338..2129    -  CDS            neo: KKA2_KLEPN - Also known as kan, nptII. Experimental evidence at protein level: Swiss-Prot protein existence level 1. Resistance to kanamycin, neomycin, paromomycin, ribostamycin, butirosin and gentamicin B. From Klebsiella pneumoniae.
   2196..2525    -  promoter       SV40 promoter: SV40 enhancer and early promoter
   2539..2967    -  rep_origin     f1 ori (sequence partly withheld): f1 bacteriophage origin of replication; arrow indicates direction of (+) strand synthesis
   2988..3009    -  promoter       SV40 promoter (fragment): SV40 enhancer and early promoter
   3013..3237    -  polyA_signal   bGH poly(A) signal: bovine growth hormone polyadenylation signal
   3284..3757    -  CDS            Nluc (fragment): NanoLuc® luciferase human codon-optimized
   3810..3828    -  promoter       T7 promoter: promoter for bacteriophage T7 RNA polymerase
   3844..3877    -  LTR            5' LTR (truncated) (fragment): truncated 5' long terminal repeat (LTR) from HIV-1
   3873..4076    -  promoter       CMV promoter: human cytomegalovirus (CMV) immediate early promoter
   4077..4456    -  enhancer       CMV enhancer: human cytomegalovirus immediate early enhancer
   4611..4663    +  misc_feature   bom (fragment): basis of mobility region from pBR322
   4722..4826    +  promoter       AmpR promoter: bla
   4827..5687    +  CDS            AmpR: β-lactamase; bla; confers resistance to ampicillin, carbenicillin, and related antibiotics
