[The description below was written by a language model from this plasmid's Addgene catalogue record and pLannotate feature annotations shown in this document.]
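Description:
CMV-LgBit is a mammalian expression plasmid built on the pcDNA3.1(+) backbone that drives production of LgBit, the large fragment of the split NanoLuc (NanoBiT) luciferase. It is propagated in E. coli through a high-copy ColE1/pUC-type origin and selected with ampicillin via the β-lactamase gene and its own promoter. An f1 phage origin is also present. For selection in mammalian cells, the backbone carries an SV40 enhancer/early promoter driving the neomycin phosphotransferase gene, followed by an SV40 polyadenylation signal. Small annotated fragments of lacI, the lac promoter/operator, ble, bom and an HIV-1 LTR appear to be backbone remnants or short sequence matches rather than functional parts.

The synthetic LgBit coding sequence was cloned between the HindIII and XhoI sites. It sits downstream of the human cytomegalovirus immediate-early enhancer and promoter and upstream of the bovine growth hormone polyadenylation signal. A T7 promoter lies between the CMV promoter and the insert, which would allow in vitro transcription. The annotation software labels the insert as a partial, human codon-optimised NanoLuc, consistent with LgBit being a truncated NanoLuc derivative. No fusion partner, epitope tag or targeting sequence is annotated, so the protein appears to be expressed as a free, untagged fragment.

LgBit has little luciferase activity alone and regains it when complemented by a small peptide partner such as HiBiT or SmBiT. The associated publication concerns visualising endogenous G proteins on endosomes and other organelles, which suggests use as the complementing partner for peptide-tagged proteins, although the record does not describe the specific assay.
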