Addgene plasmid #234738: CMV-LgBit
Purpose: Mammalian expression of large NanoBit fragment (LgBit)
Depositing lab: Nevin Lambert. Publication: Visualization of endogenous G proteins on endosomes and other organelles. Jang W, Senarath K, Feinberg G, Lu S, Lambert NA. Elife. 2024 Nov 8;13:RP97033. doi: 10.7554/eLife.97033. PubMed 39514269.
Backbone
  Vector backbone: pcDNA3.1(+)
  Vector type: Mammalian Expression
Growth in bacteria
  Bacterial resistance: Ampicillin, 100 μg/mL
  Growth temperature: 37°C
  Growth strain: DH5alpha
  Copy number: High Copy
Gene/Insert
  Gene/Insert name: LgBit
  Species: Synthetic
  Promoter: CMV
  Cloning method: Restriction Enzyme; 5′ cloning site HindIII (unknown if destroyed); 3′ cloning site XhoI (unknown if destroyed)
Terms and licenses: Academic/Nonprofit Terms; Industry Terms: Not Available to Industry
How to cite: CMV-LgBit was a gift from Nevin Lambert (Addgene plasmid # 234738 ; http://n2t.net/addgene:234738 ; RRID:Addgene_234738)
